Addgene plasmid #23484: pDONR223-MAP4K1
Depositing lab: William Hahn & David Root. Depositing organization: Dana-Farber Cancer Institute. Publication: COT drives resistance to RAF inhibition through MAP kinase pathway reactivation. Johannessen CM, Boehm JS, Kim SY, Thomas SR, Wardwell L, Johnson LA, Emery CM, Stransky N, Cogdill AP, Barretina J, Caponigro G, Hieronymus H, Murray RR, Salehi-Ashtiani K, Hill DE, Vidal M, Zhao JJ, Yang X, Alkan O, Kim S, Harris JL, Wilson CJ, Myer VE, Finan PM, Root DE, Roberts TM, Golub T, Flaherty KT, Dummer R, Weber BL, Sellers WR, Schlegel R, Wargo JA, Hahn WC, Garraway LA. Nature. 2010 Dec 16;468(7326):968-72. doi: 10.1038/nature09627 PubMed 21107320.
Backbone
  Vector backbone: pDONR223
  Backbone manufacturer: Invitrogen
  Backbone size w/o insert (bp): 5005
  Vector type: Gateway Donor vector
Growth in bacteria
  Bacterial resistance: Spectinomycin, 50 μg/mL
  Growth temperature: 37°C
  Growth strain: DH5alpha
  Copy number: High Copy
Gene/Insert
  Gene/Insert name: MAP4K1 (alt name: mitogen-activated protein kinase kinase kinase kinase 1)
  Species: H. sapiens (human)
  Insert size (bp): 2466
  Entrez Gene: MAP4K1 (a.k.a. HPK1)
  Cloning method: Gateway Cloning
  Sequencing primers: 5′ M13pUC-fwd; 3′ M13rev
Terms and licenses: Academic/Nonprofit Terms; Industry Terms: Not Available to Industry
Depositor comments: The ORF has no Stop codon. This design enables easy recombination into a destination vector to add an epitope tag of choice and Stop codon to the ORF. Do NOT use this plasmid directly for transfections. A set of 4 custom lentiviral vectors is available ( pLX301 (http://www.addgene.org/25895/) , pLX302 (http://www.addgene.org/25896/) , pLX303 (http://www.addgene.org/25897/) , pLX304 (http://www.addgene.org/25890/) ) to be used to express these ORFs in mammalian cells. These plasmids are not included in the kit and must be ordered separately.
How to cite: pDONR223-MAP4K1 was a gift from William Hahn & David Root (Addgene plasmid # 23484 ; http://n2t.net/addgene:23484 ; RRID:Addgene_23484)
