[The description below was written by a language model from this plasmid's Addgene catalogue record.]
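Description:
pDONR223-MAP4K1 is a Gateway entry clone built in the pDONR223 donor vector backbone (about 5 kb without insert), carrying the human MAP4K1 open reading frame, which encodes mitogen-activated protein kinase kinase kinase kinase 1, also known as HPK1. The insert is roughly 2.5 kb and was introduced by Gateway recombination cloning. The plasmid is maintained at high copy in standard E. coli cloning strains under spectinomycin selection. No feature table accompanies the record, so details such as the origin of replication and the exact recombination sites flanking the ORF are not listed. In a Gateway entry clone of this type the insert is normally bracketed by att sites that permit recombinational transfer into destination vectors, and M13 forward and reverse primer sites flanking the insert are given for sequence verification.

The ORF is supplied without a stop codon. This "open" configuration lets the coding sequence be recombined in frame into a destination vector that contributes a C-terminal epitope tag and the terminating stop codon. The donor backbone is a shuttle and storage vector, and the record states no promoter for mammalian expression. The depositors explicitly note that the plasmid should not be transfected directly. Instead they point to a companion set of lentiviral destination vectors (the pLX301–pLX304 series), obtained separately, for expressing the ORF in mammalian cells. The clone belongs to a kinase ORF collection, and the associated publication concerns resistance to RAF inhibition through reactivation of the MAP kinase pathway.
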