>Addgene plasmid #23484 | pDONR223-MAP4K1 | depositor partial sequence | sequence record 11102 | Author sequence, M13pUC-fwd
AAGGATTTTATTTTGACTGATAGTGACCTGTTCGTTGCAACAAATTGATGAGCAATGCTTTTTTATAATG
CCAACTTTGTACAAAAAAGTTGGCACCATGGACGTCGTGGACCCTGACATTTTCAATAGAGACCCCCGGG
ACCACTATGACCTGCTACAGCGGCTGGGTGGCGGCACGTATGGGGAAGTCTTTAAGGCTCGAGACAAGGT
GTCAGGGGACCTGGTGGCACTGAAGATGGTGAAGATGGAGCCTGATGATGATGTCTCCACCCTTCAGAAG
GAAATCCTCATATTGAAAACTTGCCGGCACGCCAACATCGTGGCCTACCATGGGAGTTATCTCTGGTTGC
AGAAACTCTGGATCTGCATGGAATTCTGTGGGGCTGGTTCTCTCCAGGACATCTACCAAGTGACAGGCTC
CCTGTCAGAGCTCCAGATTAGCTATGTCTGCCGGGAAGTGCTCCAGGGACTGGCCTATTTGCACTCACAG
AAGAAGATACACAGGGACATCAAGGGAGCTAACATCCTCATCAATGATGCTGGGGAGGTCAGATTGGCTG
ACTTTGGCATCTCGGCCCAGATTGGGGCTACACTGGCCAGACGCCTCTCTTTCATTGGGACACCCTACTG
GATGGCTCCGGAAGTGGCAGCTGTGGCCCTGAAGGGAGGATACAATGAGCTGTGTGACATCTGGTCCCTG
GGCATCACGGCCATCGAACTGGCCGAGCTACAGCCACCGCTCTTTGATGTGCACCCTCTCAGAGTTCTCT
TCCTCATGACCAAGAGTGGCTACCAGCCTCCCCGACTGAAGGAAAAAGGCAAATGGTCGGCTGCCTTCCA
CAACTTCATCAAAGTCACTTCTGACTA
