>Addgene plasmid #23484 | pDONR223-MAP4K1 | addgene partial sequence | sequence record 29325 | 23484 with M13pUC-fwd
CCAATAATGATTTTATTTTGACTGATAGTGACCTGTTCGTTGCAACAAATTGATGAGCAATGCTTTTTTA
TAATGCCAACTTTGTACAAAAAAGTTGGCACCATGGACGTCGTGGACCCTGACATTTTCAATAGAGACCC
CCGGGACCACTATGACCTGCTACAGCGGCTGGGTGGCGGCACGTATGGGGAAGTCTTTAAGGCTCGAGAC
AAGGTGTCAGGGGACCTGGTGGCACTGAAGATGGTGAAGATGGAGCCTGATGATGATGTCTCCACCCTTC
AGAAGGAAATCCTCATATTGAAAACTTGCCGGCACGCCAACATCGTGGCCTACCATGGGAGTTATCTCTG
GTTGCAGAAACTCTGGATCTGCATGGAATTCTGTGGGGCTGGTTCTCTCCAGGACATCTACCAAGTGACA
GGCTCCCTGTCAGAGCTCCAGATTAGCTATGTCTGCCGGGAAGTGCTCCAGGGACTGGCCTATTTGCACT
CACAGAAGAAGATACACAGGGACATCAAGGGAGCTAACATCCTCATCAATGATGCTGGGGAGGTCAGATT
GGCTGACTTTGGCATCTCGGCCCAGATTGGGGCTACACTGGCCAGACGCCTCTCTTTCATTGGGACACCC
TACTGGATGGCTCCGGAAGTGGCAGCTGTGGCCCTGAAGGGAGGATACAATGAGCTGTGTGACATCTGGT
CCCTGGGCATCAC
