>Addgene plasmid #23484 | pDONR223-MAP4K1 | depositor partial sequence | sequence record 46883 | Author sequence, M13-rev
TGGGGGGATTGAGGCTGGATGGCAATAATGATTTTATTTTGACTGATAGTGACCTGTTCGTTGCACAAAT
TGATAAGCAATGCTTTCTTATAATGCCAACTTTGTACAAGAAAGTTGGCAATTCCTGGATGTAGAGGTTG
CTGGGAGCAGTAGGATCATCCACTGGGCGTGTCTCCACCACTACAGGCCTGGGGGAGCCAAGCAGACGGA
AAGTGAGGGTAGGGTCTCTCAGCTCCTGTAGCAGCTGATCCGAGCCTAGAGCCCACACCTGCACTCCATG
CTTCCAGAAGGCCTGAAGCTGACCTCCAACCATAGCCACGGCCTCCACCGCTTCGGTCATGGGGATCTCA
GGTGTGCGAAGTCCCCGGACTGGGGACCCCTCCGGGGTCACCAGCTTCACAGAGCCATCCATCAACACCA
TCACCATATCTTCCTCTACCTGGGTCACCTGCACGGGTCCCCTGTGCTCGGTGCTCATCTCGCCCAGCCA
GCAAGAGAGCGCGCCAAAGCGCACCGTGTGGAAGAGCACCGACTTCCCCGGCCGCCCGGGGCTCACGCCG
ATGCACACAGCGGGCAGCTCAGAGCCTGGCCCGGTCAGCAGCGCGAACACGGACAGAGGCGTCGGCAGTG
GGAACAGCACCTGCCGGACAAGCAGGAATTTGTTCATGGGCTGGTACCACTGAAGCAGGACAACGGACGT
CTCCAATGCACCGCACAGGAACGGGCCCCCAGAGCTCGCACCCTCCGCCACACAGCACGCCCGGCAGCCC
TTTGGTGTCCTGGATC
